>Addgene plasmid #170423 | pBEL1874 | addgene full sequence | sequence record 334344 | Addgene NGS Result
GTATCTTTATAGTCCTGTCGGGTTTCGCCACCTCTGACTTGAGCGTCGATTTTTGTGATGCTCGTCAGGG
GGGCGGAGCCTATGGAAAAACGCCAGCAACGCGGCCTTTTTACGGTTCCTGGCCTTTTGCTGGCCTTTTG
CTCACATGTTCTTTCCTGCGTTATCCCCTGATTCTGTGGATAACCGTATTACCGCCTTTGAGTGAGCTGA
TACCGCTCGCCGCAGCCGAACGACCGAGCGCAGCGAGTCAGTGAGCGAGGAAGCGGAAGAGCGCCTGATG
CGGTATTTTCTCCTTACGCATCTGTGCGGTATTTCACACCGCAATGGTGCACTCTCAGTACAATCTGCTC
TGATGCCGCATAGTTAAGCCAGTATACACTCCGCTATCGCTACGTGACTGGGTCATGGCTGCGCCCCGAC
ACCCGCCAACACCCGCTGACGCGCCCTGACGGGCTTGTCTGCTCCCGGCATCCGCTTACAGACAAGCTGT
GACCGTCTCCGGGAGCTGCATGTGTCAGAGGTTTTCACCGTCATCACCGAAACGCGCGAGGCAGCTGCGG
TAAAGCTCATCAGCGTGGTCGTGAAGCGATTCACAGATGTCTGCCTGTTCATCCGCGTCCAGCTCGTTGA
GTTTCTCCAGAAGCGTTAATGTCTGGCTTCTGATAAAGCGGGCCATGTTAAGGGCGGTTTTTTCCTGTTT
GGTCACTGATGCCTCCGTGTAAGGGGGATTTCTGTTCATGGGGGTAATGATACCGATGAAACGAGAGAGG
ATGCTCACGATACGGGTTACTGATGATGAACATGCCCGGTTACTGGAACGTTGTGAGGGTAAACAACTGG
CGGTATGGATGCGGCGGGACCAGAGAAAAATCACTCAGGGTCAATGCCAGCGCTTCGTTAATACAGATGT
AGGTGTTCCACAGGGTAGCCAGCAGCATCCTGCGATGCAGATCCGGAACATAATGGTGCAGGGCGCTGAC
TTCCGCGTTTCCAGACTTTACGAAACACGGAAACCGAAGACCATTCATGTTGTTGCTCAGGTCGCAGACG
TTTTGCAGCAGCAGTCGCTTCACGTTCGCTCGCGTATCGGTGATTCATTCTGCTAACCAGTAAGGCAACC
CCGCCAGCCTAGCCGGGTCCTCAACGACAGGAGCACGATCATGCGCACCCGTGGCCAGGACCCAACGCTG
CCCGAGATCTCGATCCCGCGAAATTAATACGACTCACTATAGGGAGACCACAACGGTTTCCCTCTAGAAA
TAATTTTGTTTAACTTTAAGAAGGAGATATACATATGGCTCTTAACACACCACAAATTACGCCGACAAAA
AAGATAACAGTGAGGGCAATCGGCGAGGAACTGCCGCGTGGTGATTACCAACGTTGCCCGCAATGTGACA
TGCTGTTTAGCCTGCCCGAGATAAATTCTCATCAAAGTGCCTATTGTCCGCGCTGTCAGGCAAAAATTCG
TGACGGGCGCGACTGGTCGCTAACGCGCCTGGCGGCAATGGCCTTCACCATGCTGTTGCTTATGCCGTTT
GCCTGGGGCGAACCGCTGTTGCATATCTGGCTGTTAGGCATTCGTATTGACGCCAACGTTATGCAAGGCA
TCTGGCAAATGACCAAACAGGGCGATGCGATAACGGGGTCGATGGTCTTTTTCTGCGTTATTGGTGCCCC
GCTCATTCTGGTGACCTCCATAGCTTATTTATGGTTTGGTAACCGACTGGGAATGAATTTACGTCCGGTA
CTGCTGATGCTTGAGCGACTTAAAGAGTGGGTAATGCTCGATATCTACCTGGTCGGCATTGGCGTTGCTT
CTATAAAGGTACAGGATTATGCCCATATCCAGGCTGGTGTCGGCTTGTTCTCTTTTGTGGCGTTGGTGAT
TTTAACGACGGTGACGTTGTCACATCTTAATGTCGAAGAACTGTGGGAGCGATTTTATCCGCAGCGCCCC
GCTACGCGTAGGGACGAGAAACTTCGTGTCTGCCTAGGGTGCCATTTTACCGGCTATCCAGATCAGCGTG
GTCGCTGCCCGCGTTGCCATATCCCGCTACGCCTGCGTCGCCGTCATAGTCTGCAAAAATGCTGGGCGGC
GCTGTTAGCGTCAATCGTTTTATTGTTACCTGCCAACCTGTTGCCTATTTCTATCATTTATCTGAACGGA
GGACGGCAGGAAGATACAATTCTTTCCGGAATTATGTCGCTGGCAAGTAGCAACATTGCGGTTGCAGGAA
TCGTGTTTATCGCCAGTATTCTGGTCCCGTTTACTAAAGTGATCGTCATGTTCACTTTACTGTTGAGCAT
TCATTTTAAATGCCAGCAAGGTTTACGCACACGCATTCTGTTACTGCGGATGGTGACCTGGATTGGTCGC
TGGTCGATGCTCGACCTGTTTGTCATATCTTTAACCATGTCGCTGATTAATCGCGATCAGATCCTCGCTT
TTACTATGGGACCGGCTGCGTTTTATTTCGGCGCAGCGGTAATTTTGACTATTCTTGCTGTGGAATGGCT
GGACAGCCGCTTACTTTGGGATGCACATGAGTCAGGAAACGCCCGCTTCGACGACTGAAGCGCAGATTAA
AAATAAACGCCGTATCTCACCTTTCTGGCTGCTGCCGTTCATCGCGCTAATGATTGCCAGTTGGCTGATT
TGGGACAGTTATCAGGACCGGGGTAATACCGTCACCATCGACTTTATGTCGGCGGATGGTATTGTTCCAG
GCCGTACGCCTGTTCGTTATCAGGGCGTTGAAGTCGGAACAGTGCAGGACATCAGCCTCAGCGACGATCT
TCGTAAGATTGAAGTCAAGGTCAGCATCAAGTCCGATATGAAAGATGCGCTGCGCGAAGAGACTCAGTTC
TGGCTGGTGACGCCAAAAGCATCGTTGGCAGGTGTCTCCGGGCTGGACGCCCTCGTCGGTGGGAACTATA
TCGGCATGATGCCCGGGAAAGGTAAAGAGCAGGATCACTTTGTCGCACTCGATACCCAACCGAAATATCG
GCTGGACAATGGCGATCTGATGATCCACCTGCAAGCCCCCGATCTCGGTTCGCTGAACAGCGGTTCATTG
GTCTATTTCCGCAAGATCCCGGTGGGAAAAGTCTACGACTATGCCATCAATCCCAACAAGCAAGGCGTGG
TGATTGATGTCCTGATCGAGCGGCGTTTTACCGATCTGGTGAAAAAAGGTAGCCGTTTCTGGAACGTTTC
CGGCGTTGATGCCAACGTCAGTATCAGTGGCGCGAAGGTGAAACTGGAAAGCTTGGCGGCACTGGTTAAC
GGTGCGATTGCCTTCGATTCACCAGAAGAGTCGAAACCTGCCGAGGCGGAAGATACCTTTGGTCTGTATG
AAGATCTGGCCCACAGCCAGCGTGGCGTAATAATAAAACTGGAACTGCCGAGTGGGGCCGGATTAACCGC
CGACTCGACGCCGTTAATGTATCAGGGGCTGGAAGTCGGACAGCTGACTAAACTGGATTTAAATCCTGGT
GGTAAAGTCACAGGGGAAATGACCGTTGATCCCAGCGTCGTTACCCTGCTTCGTGAAAATACCCGCATCG
AATTACGCAACCCGAAATTATCCCTTAGCGATGCTAATCTCAGCGCCCTGCTGACCGGCAAAACCTTCGA
GCTGGTGCCCGGCGATGGCGAGCCACGCAAAGAATTCGTTGTTGTGCCAGGCGAAAAAGCACTGCTGCAT
GAACCTGATGTTCTGACGCTGACCCTGACCGCGCCGGAAAGTTACGGTATTGATGCGGGTCAGCCGCTCA
TTCTTCACGGCGTGCAGGTAGGCCAGGTTATCGATCGTAAACTCACCAGCAAAGGCGTCACCTTTACCGT
CGCCATCGAGCCTCAGCATCGCGAACTGGTAAAAGGCGATAGCAAATTTGTCGTCAACAGCCGTGTCGAT
GTGAAGGTGGGGCTGGATGGCGTTGAGTTTCTCGGTGCCAGCGCCTCAGAATGGATCAATGGCGGGATCC
GTATTCTGCCGGGCGATAAAGGTGAGATGAAAGCCAGCTATCCACTGTATGCCAATTTGGAAAAAGCGCT
GGAGAACAGCCTTAGCGATTTACCCACCACAACCGTGAGTTTGAGTGCAGAGACGCTGCCGGATGTGCAG
GCAGGATCGGTAGTGCTGTACCGTAAATTTGAAGTTGGTGAAGTGATTACCGTGCGTCCGCGAGCTAACG
CGTTTGACATCGATCTGCATATTAAGCCGGAGTATCGCAACCTTCTGACCAGCAATAGCGTGTTCTGGGC
AGAAGGCGGGGCGAAAGTTCAGCTGAATGGTAGTGGTCTGACCGTACAGGCATCCCCGCTCTCCAGAGCT
CTAAAGGGAGCCATTAGCTTCGACAACCTCAGCGGTGCCAGCGCCAGTCAGCGTAAAGGCGATAAGCGTA
TTCTGTATGCTTCCGAAACAGCGGCCCGTGCGGTTGGCGGGCAGATTACGCTTCACGCTTTCGATGCCGG
AAAACTGGCGGTCGGGATGCCAATTCGCTATCTCGGTATTGACATCGGGCAAATCCAGACGCTGGATCTG
ATTACCGCACGCAATGAAGTACAGGCAAAGGCGGTACTTTACCCGGAATATGTCCAGACCTTTGCTCGCG
GTGGTACGCGCTTCTCAGTGGTCACACCGCAAATTTCGGCAGCTGGCGTTGAGCATCTTGATACTATCCT
CCAGCCGTATATCAACGTCGAACCAGGCCGGGGCAATCCTCGCCGCGACTTTGAATTACAAGAGGCCACC
ATTACTGATTCGCGGTACCTGGATGGCTTAAGCATTATTGTTGAAGCGCCGGAAGCCGGTTCGTTAGGCA
TCGGTACGCCTGTGCTGTTCCGTGGTCTGGAAGTCGGTACGGTTACAGGAATGACGCTGGGGACATTGTC
AGATCGCGTGATGATTGCGATGCGCATCAGTAAACGCTATCAACACCTGGTGCGTAACAATTCCGTCTTC
TGGTTGGCATCGGGTTACAGTCTGGACTTTGGTCTGACGGGCGGCGTAGTGAAAACCGGCACCTTTAACC
AGTTTAATCGTGGCGGCATCGCCTTCGCCACGCCTCCGGGTACGCCACTGGCACCGAAAGCCCAGGAAGG
CAAACACTTCCTGTTGCAGGAAAGTGAACCGAAAGAGTGGCGTGAATGGGGAACTGCGCTTCCCAAATAA
TGCCCACCTCGAGCAGATCCGGCTGCTAACAAAGCCCGAAAGGAAGCTGAGTTGGCTGCTGCCACCGCTG
AGCAATAACTAGCATAACCCCTTGGGGCCTCTAAACGGGTCTTGAGGGGTTTTTTGCTGAAAGGAGGAAC
TATATCCGGATAATTCTTGAAGACGAAAGGGCCTCGTGATACGCCTATTTTTATAGGTTAATGTCATGAT
AATAATGGTTTCTTAGACGTCAGGTGGCACTTTTCGGGGAAATGTGCGCGGAACCCCTATTTGTTTATTT
TTCTAAATACATTCAAATATGTATCCGCTCATGAGACAATAACCCTGATAAATGCTTCAATAATATTGAA
AAAGGAAGAGTATGAGTATTCAACATTTCCGTGTCGCCCTTATTCCCTTTTTTGCGGCATTTTGCCTTCC
TGTTTTTGCTCACCCAGAAACGCTGGTGAAAGTAAAAGATGCTGAAGATCAGTTGGGTGCACGAGTGGGT
TACATCGAACTGGATCTCAACAGCGGTAAGATCCTTGAGAGTTTTCGCCCCGAAGAACGTTTTCCAATGA
TGAGCACTTTTAAAGTTCTGCTATGTGGCGCGGTATTATCCCGTGTTGACGCCGGGCAAGAGCAACTCGG
TCGCCGCATACACTATTCTCAGAATGACTTGGTTGAGTACTCACCAGTCACAGAAAAGCATCTTACGGAT
GGCATGACAGTAAGAGAATTATGCAGTGCTGCCATAACCATGAGTGATAACACTGCGGCCAACTTACTTC
TGACAACGATCGGAGGACCGAAGGAGCTAACCGCTTTTTTGCACAACATGGGGGATCATGTAACTCGCCT
TGATCGTTGGGAACCGGAGCTGAATGAAGCCATACCAAACGACGAGCGTGACACCACGATGCCTGCAGCA
ATGGCAACAACGTTGCGCAAACTATTAACTGGCGAACTACTTACTCTAGCTTCCCGGCAACAATTAATAG
ACTGGATGGAGGCGGATAAAGTTGCAGGACCACTTCTGCGCTCGGCCCTTCCGGCTGGCTGGTTTATTGC
TGATAAATCTGGAGCCGGTGAGCGTGGGTCTCGCGGTATCATTGCAGCACTGGGGCCAGATGGTAAGCCC
TCCCGTATCGTAGTTATCTACACGACGGGGAGTCAGGCAACTATGGATGAACGAAATAGACAGATCGCTG
AGATAGGTGCCTCACTGATTAAGCATTGGTAACTGTCAGACCAAGTTTACTCATATATACTTTAGATTGA
TTTAAAACTTCATTTTTAATTTAAAAGGATCTAGGTGAAGATCCTTTTTGATAATCTCATGACCAAAATC
CCTTAACGTGAGTTTTCGTTCCACTGAGCGTCAGACCCCGTAGAAAAGATCAAAGGATCTTCTTGAGATC
CTTTTTTTCTGCGCGTAATCTGCTGCTTGCAAACAAAAAAACCACCGCTACCAGCGGTGGTTTGTTTGCC
GGATCAAGAGCTACCAACTCTTTTTCCGAAGGTAACTGGCTTCAGCAGAGCGCAGATACCAAATACTGTC
CTTCTAGTGTAGCCGTAGTTAGGCCACCACTTCAAGAACTCTGTAGCACCGCCTACATACCTCGCTCTGC
TAATCCTGTTACCAGTGGCTGCTGCCAGTGGCGATAAGTCGTGTCTTACCGGGTTGGACTCAAGACGATA
GTTACCGGATAAGGCGCAGCGGTCGGGCTGAACGGGGGGTTCGTGCACACAGCCCAGCTTGGAGCGAACG
ACCTACACCGAACTGAGATACCTACAGCGTGAGCTATGAGAAAGCGCCACGCTTCCCGAAGGGAGAAAGG
CGGACAGGTATCCGGTAAGCGGCAGGGTCGGAACAGGAGAGCGCACGAGGGAGCTTCCAGGGGGAAACGC
CTG
Features (pLannotate 1.2.2; 12 found; start..end, strand, type, name):
    274..413     -  misc_feature   bom: basis of mobility region from pBR322
    515..706     -  CDS            rop: Rop protein, which maintains plasmids at low copy number; rop
    723..1103    +  CDS            YPB1_ECOLX: Protein predicted: Swiss-Prot protein existence level 4. From Escherichia coli.
   1215..1233    +  promoter       T7 promoter: promoter for bacteriophage T7 RNA polymerase
   1265..1287    +  RBS            RBS: efficient ribosome binding site from bacteriophage T7 gene 10 (Olins and Rangwala, 1989)
   1295..2575    +  CDS            yebS: YEBS_ECOLI - Experimental evidence at protein level: Swiss-Prot protein existence level 1. Component of a transport pathway that contributes to membrane integrity. From Escherichia coli (strain K12).
   2547..5177    +  CDS            yebT: YEBT_ECOLI - Experimental evidence at protein level: Swiss-Prot protein existence level 1. Component of a transport pathway that contributes to membrane integrity (PubMed:27795327). May directly span the intermembrane space, facilitating the transport of substrates across the periplasm (Probable). From Escherichia coli (strain K12).
   5202..5251    +  CDS            SET1 (fragment): solubility-enhancement tag derived from T7 phage gene 10B
   5259..5306    +  terminator     T7 terminator: transcription terminator for bacteriophage T7 RNA polymerase
   5437..5541    +  promoter       AmpR promoter: bla
   5542..6402    +  CDS            AmpR: β-lactamase; bla; confers resistance to ampicillin, carbenicillin, and related antibiotics
   6573..88      +  rep_origin     ori (across the origin): high-copy-number ColE1/pMB1/pBR322/pUC origin of replication
