[The description below was written by a language model from this plasmid's Addgene catalogue record and pLannotate feature annotations shown in this document.]
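Description:
pBEL1874 is a bacterial expression plasmid built on the Novagen pET17b backbone and used for genetic complementation of the E. coli letAB (formerly yebST) operon, carrying a point mutation, I834N, in LetB. The sequenced plasmid is about 7.1 kb. It replicates from a ColE1/pMB1-family origin and is selected with ampicillin through the bla β-lactamase gene driven by its own promoter. The annotation also picks up pBR322-derived backbone elements, including the bom mobilisation region and a rop coding sequence. The catalogue lists the plasmid as high copy, although rop is normally associated with reduced copy number.

The payload sits between a T7 promoter, followed by the strong ribosome binding site from phage T7 gene 10, and a T7 terminator. The two genes are retained in their native operon arrangement: the letA (yebS) reading frame is followed by letB (yebT), and the two annotated coding regions overlap slightly. This suggests that the natural gene junction was preserved rather than the genes being expressed separately. A short fragment annotated as a T7 gene 10B-derived solubility tag lies downstream of letB. It is most likely residual vector sequence, and the record does not indicate any intended tag.

LetA and LetB are components of a transport pathway that contributes to membrane integrity. LetB is an MCE-family protein thought to span the periplasm and help move substrates between the membranes. The plasmid supplies LetA together with the I834N variant of LetB, which allows tests of whether this mutant can restore function in strains lacking the pathway. The associated work examined the role of Ring6 of LetB.
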