Addgene plasmid #170423: pBEL1874
Purpose: Genetic complementation plasmid of LetAB with LetB mutant I834N
Depositing lab: Gira Bhabha & Damian Ekiert. Depositing organization: NYU Grossman School of Medicine. Publication: Role of Ring6 in the Function of the E. coli MCE Protein LetB. Vieni C, Coudray N, Isom GL, Bhabha G, Ekiert DC. J Mol Biol. 2022 Jan 22;434(7):167463. doi: 10.1016/j.jmb.2022.167463. PubMed 35077766.
Backbone
  Vector backbone: pET17b
  Backbone manufacturer: Novagen
  Backbone size w/o insert (bp): 3174
  Vector type: Bacterial Expression
Growth in bacteria
  Bacterial resistance: Ampicillin, 100 μg/mL
  Growth temperature: 37°C
  Growth strain: DH5alpha
  Copy number: High Copy
Gene/Insert
  Gene/Insert name: LetAB (alt name: yebST)
  Species: E. coli
  Mutation: LetA-LetB(I834N)
  Entrez Gene: letB (a.k.a. b1834, ECK1833, yebT); letA (a.k.a. b1833, ECK1832, yebS)
Terms and licenses: Academic/Nonprofit Terms; Industry Terms: Not Available to Industry
How to cite: pBEL1874 was a gift from Gira Bhabha & Damian Ekiert (Addgene plasmid # 170423 ; http://n2t.net/addgene:170423 ; RRID:Addgene_170423)
